>Addgene plasmid #57182 | PA-mCherry1-Hc-SRC-N-18 | addgene partial sequence | sequence record 158955 | mCherry-R 5'-TTGGTCACCTTCAGCTTGG-3'
CTCGCCCTCGATCTCGAACACGTGGCCGTTCACGGACCCCTCCATGTGCACCTTGAAGCGCATGAACTCC
TTAATGATGGCCATGTTATCCTCCTCGCCCTTGCTCACCATGGTGGCGACCGGTCCACCCTTCCGCTTGC
TGCCTCTGCGACCCCTACTCCGCCCGAGGTTCTCCCCGGGCTGGTACTGGGGCTCGGTGGACGTGAAGTA
GTCCTCCAGGAAGGCCTGCAGGTACTCGAAGGTGGGCCGCTCCTCAGGCTCCTTCCGCCAGCACTGGCAC
ATGAGGTCGTGCAGGGACTCGGGACACTCCGGCGGGCAGGGCATCCGGTAGCCCCGCTCCACCTGGTCCA
GCACCTCGCGGTTCACCATCCCAGGGTAGGGCACCCGTCCCTTTGTGGTGAGCTCAGTCAGCAGGATCCC
GAAGGACCACACGTCCGACTTGATGGTGAAGCGGCCATAGAGGGCAGCTTCTGGAGCCGTCCACTTGATG
GGGAATTTGGCACCTTGCCGCGCCGTGTACTCATTGTCTTCAATGAGCCGAGCCAGCCCAAAGTCGGCCA
CTTTGCACACCAGGTTCTCTCCCACCAGGATGTTGGCTGCACGAAGGTCCCGGTGGACGTAGTTCATCCG
CTCCACGTACGCCATGCCTGAGGCGATCTGAGCAGCCATGTCCACCAGCTGAGGCAGCCGCAGGTACTTG
CCTGTCTCCCCCTTGAGAAAGTCCAGCAAACTCCCCTTGCTCATGTACTCCGTGACGATGTAAATGGGCT
CCTCTGAAACCACAGCATACAACTGCACCAGCTTCTCATGCCTCAGC
