[The description below was written by a language model from this plasmid's Addgene catalogue record.]
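Description:
PA-mCherry1-Hc-SRC-N-18 is a mammalian expression plasmid built on the PA-mCherry1-N1 backbone (about 4.75 kb without insert), an N1-style fusion vector in which the gene of interest is placed upstream of the fluorescent protein. It is maintained as a high-copy plasmid in E. coli under kanamycin selection. It also carries a neomycin resistance marker, so transfected mammalian cells can be selected with G418. No feature table accompanies the record, so the origins of replication and the precise arrangement of the resistance cassette are not explicitly listed. The use of an SV40 polyA reverse sequencing primer suggests an SV40 polyadenylation signal downstream of the fusion.

The insert is human SRC (c-Src, p60-Src), the non-receptor tyrosine kinase, expressed from the CMV immediate-early promoter and fused at its C terminus to PA-mCherry1. Leaving the N terminus of Src free is consistent with preserving the N-terminal lipid modification that anchors Src to membranes, and the record lists the expected localization as membrane and vesicles. The "N-18" in the name probably denotes the N-type fusion format and an 18-residue linker between Src and the tag, but the record does not say so.

PA-mCherry1 is a photoactivatable mCherry variant that is essentially dark until it is switched on with violet light, after which it fluoresces red. This makes the construct suitable for pulse-marking and tracking selected pools of Src in live cells, or for localization-based super-resolution imaging. The recorded spectral values (excitation 400/504, emission 515/517) look atypical for a red photoactivatable protein and should be checked independently before planning imaging.
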