Addgene plasmid #57182: PA-mCherry1-Hc-SRC-N-18
Purpose: Localization: Membrane/Vesicles, Excitation: 400 / 504, Emission: 515 / 517
Depositing lab: Michael Davidson. Depositing organization: Florida State University, Tallahassee.
Backbone
  Vector backbone: PA-mCherry1-N1
  Backbone size w/o insert (bp): 4750
  Vector type: Mammalian Expression
  Selectable markers: Neomycin (select with G418)
Growth in bacteria
  Bacterial resistance: Kanamycin, 50 μg/mL
  Growth temperature: 37°C
  Growth strain: DH5alpha
  Copy number: High Copy
Gene/Insert
  Gene/Insert name: Hc-SRC (alt name: NM_198291.2)
  Species: H. sapiens (human)
  Entrez Gene: SRC (a.k.a. ASV, SRC1, THC6, c-SRC, p60-Src)
  Promoter: CMV
  Tag / fusion protein: PA-mCherry1 (C terminal on backbone)
  Cloning method: Unknown
  Sequencing primers: 5′ CMV-F; 3′ SV40pA-R
Terms and licenses: Academic/Nonprofit Terms; Industry Terms: Not Available to Industry
Depositor comments: . Excitation = 400 / 504; Emission = 515 / 517
How to cite: PA-mCherry1-Hc-SRC-N-18 was a gift from Michael Davidson (Addgene plasmid # 57182 ; http://n2t.net/addgene:57182 ; RRID:Addgene_57182)
